>Addgene plasmid #200425 | pIA036 | addgene full sequence | sequence record 443100 | Addgene NGS Result
AACAAAATTCTCCAGTCTTCACATCGGTTTGAAAGGAGGAAGCGGAAGAATGAAGTAAGAGGGATTTTTG
ACTCCGAAGTAAGTCTTCAAAAAATCAAATAAGGAGTGTCAAGAATGTTTGCAAAACGATTCAAAACCTC
TTTACTGCCGTTATTCGCTGGATTTTTATTGCTGTTTCATTTGGTTCTGGCAGGACCGGCGGCTGCGAGT
GCTGAAACGGCGAACAAATCGAATGAGCTTACAGCACCGTCGATCAAAAGCGGAACCATTCTTCATGCAT
GGAATTGGTCGTTCAATACGTTAAAACACAATATGAAGGATATTCATGATGCAGGATATACAGCCATTCA
GACATCTCCGATTAACCAAGTAAAGGAAGGGAATCAAGGAGATAAAAGCATGTCGAACTGGTACTGGCTG
TATCAGCCGACATCGTATCAAATTGGCAACCGTTACTTAGGTACTGAACAAGAATTTAAAGAAATGTGTG
CAGCCGCTGAAGAATATGGCATAAAGGTCATTGTTGACGCGGTCATCAATCATACCACCAGTGATTATGC
CGCGATTTCCAATGAGGTTAAGAGTATTCCAAACTGGACACATGGAAACACACAAATTAAAAACTGGTCT
GATCGATGGGATGTCACGCAGAATTAAATAGTACATAATGGATTTCCTTACGCGAAATACGGGCAGACAT
GGCCTGCCCGGTTATTATTATTTTTGACACCAGACCAACTGGTAATGGTAGCGACCGGCGCTCAGGATCG
CTAGCGAATTCGAGCTCGGTACGGGGATCGGGTTATCGAATTCCCGGTGGAAACGAGGTCATCATTTCCT
TCCGAAAAAACGGTTGCATTTAAATCTTACATATGTAATACTTTCAAAGACTACATTTGTAAGATTTGAT
GTTTGAGTCGGCTGAAAGATCGTACGTACCAATTATTGTTTCGTGATTGTTCAAGCCATAACACTGTAGG
GATAGTGGAAAGAGTGCTTCATCTGGTTACGATCAATCAAATATTCAAACGGAGGGAGACGATTTTGATG
AAACCAGTAACGTTATACGATGTCGCAGAGTATGCCGGTGTCTCTTATCAGACCGTTTCCCGCGTGGTGA
ACCAGGCCAGCCACGTTTCTGCGAAAACGCGGGAAAAAGTGGAAGCGGCGATGGCGGAGCTGAATTACAT
TCCCAACCGCGTGGCACAACAACTGGCGGGCAAACAGTCGTTGCTGATTGGCGTTGCCACCTCCAGTCTG
GCCCTGCACGCGCCGTCGCAAATTGTCGCGGCGATTAAATCTCGCGCCGATCAACTGGGTGCCAGCGTGG
TGGTGTCGATGGTAGAACGAAGCGGCGTCGAAGCCTGTAAAACGGCGGTGCACAATCTTCTCGCGCAACG
CGTCAGTGGGCTGATCATTAACTATCCGCTGGATGACCAGGATGCCATTGCTGTGGAAGCTGCCTGCACT
AATGTTCCGGCGTTATTTCTTGATGTCTCTGACCAGACACCCATCAACAGTATTATTTTCTCCCATGAAG
ACGGTACGCGACTGGGCGTGGAGCATCTGGTCGCATTGGGTCACCAGCAAATCGCGCTGTTAGCGGGCCC
ATTAAGTTCTGTCTCGGCGCGTCTGCGTCTGGCTGGCTGGCATAAATATCTCACTCGCAATCAAATTCAG
CCGATAGCGGAACGGGAAGGCGACTGGAGTGCCATGTCCGGTTTTCAACAAACCATGCAAATGCTGAATG
AGGGCATCGTTCCCACTGCGATGCTGGTTGCCAACGATCAGATGGCGCTGGGCGCAATGCGCGCCATTAC
CGAGTCCGGGCTGCGCGTTGGTGCGGATATCTCGGTAGTGGGATACGACGATACCGAAGACAGCTCATGT
TATATCCCGCCGTTAACCACCATCAAACAGGATTTTCGCCTGCTGGGGCAAACCAGCGTGGACCGCTTGC
TGCAACTCTCTCAGGGCCAGGCGGTGAAGGGCAATCAGCTGTTGCCCGTCTCACTGGTGAAAAGAAAAAC
CACCCTGGCGCCCAATACGCAAACCGCCTCTCCCCGCGCGTTGGCCGATTCATTAATGCAGCTGGCGGCC
GCCATGTCAGTCATAAAACCGGATATGAAAATCAAACTCCGTATGGAAGGTGCTGTTAATGGCCATCCTT
TCGCTATTGAAGGAGTTGGATTGGGCAAACCTTTCGAAGGCAAACAATCCATGGATTTGAAGGTGAAAGA
AGGAGGTCCGTTACCATTTGCGTATGACATTCTGACAACGGTGTTTTGCTATGGCAATCGAGTGTTTGCC
AAATATCCCGAAAACATCGTTGATTACTTCAAACAGAGCTTTCCTGAAGGGTATTCATGGGAACGCTCGA
TGAACTATGAAGATGGTGGCATTTGTAATGCGACAAATGACATAACTCTGGATGGCGACTGCTATATCTA
CGAGATTCGCTTTGATGGTGTCAATTTTCCGGCAAATGGACCAGTTATGCAGAAAAGGACCGTGAAATGG
GAGCCTTCTACAGAGAAGCTGTATGTCAGAGATGGGGTACTTAAAGGCGACGTAAACATGGCATTATCCC
TTGAAGGAGGAGGGCATTACCGGTGTGACTTCAAAACCACGTATAAAGCCAAGAAGGTAGTTCAACTGCC
GGATTACCACTTTGTCGATCATCACATTGAGATCAAGAGTCATGACAAGGATTACAGCAACGTGAACCTT
CATGAACACGCTGAAGCACATTCTGAGTTACCGAGACAAGCGAAATAAACCTGCAGGCATGCAAGCTTGG
CTGTAATTCTCATGTTTGACAGCTTATCATCGGCAATAGTTACCCTTATTATCAAGATAAGAAAGAAAAG
GATTTTTCGCTACGCTCAAATCCTTTAAAAAAACACAAAAGACCACATTTTTTAATGTGGTCTTTTATTC
TTCAACTAAAGCACCCATTAGTTCAACAAACGAAAATTGGATAAAGTGGGATATTTTTAAAATATATATT
TATGTTACAGTAATATTGACTTTTAAAAAAGGATTGATTCTAATGAAGAAAGCAGACAAGTAAGCCTCCT
AAATTCACTTTAGATAAAAATTTAGGAGGCATATCAAATGAACTTTAATAAAATTGATTTAGACAATTGG
AAGAGAAAAGAGATATTTAATCATTATTTGAACCAACAAACGACTTTTAGTATAACCACAGAAATTGATA
TTAGTGTTTTATACCGAAACATAAAACAAGAAGGATATAAATTTTACCCTGCATTTATTTTCTTAGTGAC
AAGGGTGATAAACTCAAATACAGCTTTTAGAACTGGTTACAATAGCGACGGAGAGTTAGGTTATTGGGAT
AAGTTAGAGCCACTTTATACAATTTTTGATGGTGTATCTAAAACATTCTCTGGTATTTGGACTCCTGTAA
AGAATGACTTCAAAGAGTTTTATGATTTATACCTTTCTGATGTAGAGAAATATAATGGTTCGGGGAAATT
GTTTCCCAAAACACCTATACCTGAAAATGCTTTTTCTCTTTCTATTATTCCATGGACTTCATTTACTGGG
TTTAACTTAAATATCAATAATAATAGTAATTACCTTCTACCCATTATTACAGCAGGAAAATTCATTAATA
AAGGTAATTCAATATATTTACCGCTATCTTTACAGGTACATCATTCTGTTTGTGATGGTTATCATGCAGG
ATTGTTTATGAACTCTATTCAGGAATTGTCAGATAGGCCTAATGACTGGCTTTTATAATATGAGATAATG
CCGACTGTACTTTTTACAGTCGGTTTTCTAATGTCACTAACCTGCCCCGTTAGTTGAAGAAGGTTTTTAT
ATTACAGCTCCAGATCCTCTACGCCGGACGCATCGTGGCCGGCATCACCGGCGCCACAGGTGCGGTTGCT
GGCGCCTATATCGCCGACATCACCGATGGGGAAGATCGGGCTCGCCACTTCGGGCTCATGAGCGCTTGTT
TCGGCGTGGGTATGGTGGCAGGCCCCGTGGCCGGGGGACTGTTGGGCGCCATCTCCTTGCATGCACCATT
CCTTGCGGCGGCGGTGCTCAACGGCCTCAACCTACTACTGGGCTGCTTCCTAATGCAGGAGTCGCATAAG
GGAGAGCGTCGACATGGATGAGCGATGATGATATCCGTTTAGGCTGGGCGGTGATAGCTTCTCGTTCAGG
CAGTACGCCTCTTTTCTTTTCCAGACCTGAGGGAGGCGGAAATGGTGTGAGGTTCCCGGGGAAAAGCCAA
ATAGGCGATCGCGGGAGTGCTTTATTTGAAGATCAGGCTATCACTGCGGTCAATAGATTTCACAATGTGA
TGGCTGGACAGCCTGAGGAACTCTCGAACCCGAATGGAAACAACCAGATATTTATGAATCAGCGCGGCTC
ACATGGCGTTGTGCTGGCAAATGCAGGTTCATCCTCTGTCTCTATCAATACGGCAACAAAATTGCCTGAT
GGCAGGTATGACAATAAAGCTGGAGCGGGTTCATTTCAAGTGAACGATGGTAAACTGACAGGCACGATCA
ATGCCAGGTCTGTAGCTGTGCTTTATCCTGATGATATTGCAAAAGCGCCTCATGTTTTCCTTGAGAATTA
CAAAACAGGTGTAACACATTCTTTCAATGATCAACTGACGATTACCTTGCGTGCAGATGCGAATACAACA
AAAGCCGTTTATCAAATCAATAATGGACCAGAGACGGCGTTTAAGGATGGAGATCAATTCACAATCGGAA
AAGGAGATCCATTTGGCAAAACATACACCATCATGTTAAAAGGAACGAACAGTGATGGTGTAACGAGGAC
CGAGAAATACAGTTTTGTTAAAAGAGATCCAGCGTCGGCCAAAACCATCGGCTATCAAAATCCGAATCAT
TGGAGCCAGGTAAATGCTTATATCTATAAACATGATGGGAGCCGAGTAATTGAATTGACCGGATCTTGGC
CTGGAAAACCAATGACTAAAAATGCAGACGGAATTTACACGCTGACGCTGCCTGCGGACACGGATACAAC
CAACGCAAAAGTGATTTTTAATAATGGCAGCGCCCAAGTGCCCGGTCAGAATCAGCCTGGCTTTGATTAC
GTGCTAAATGGTTTATATAATGACTCGGGCTTAAGCGGTTCTCTTCCCCATTGAGGGCAAGGCTAGACGG
GACTTACCGAAAGAAACCATCAATGATGGTTTCTTTTTTGTTCATAAATCAGACAAAACTTTTCTCTTGC
AAAAGTTTGTGAAGTGTTGCACAATATAAATGTGAAATACTTCACAAACAAAAAGACATCAAAGAGAAAC
ATACCCTGCAAGGATGCTGATATTGTCTGCATTTGCGCCGGAGCAAACCAAAAACCTGGTGAGACACGCC
TTGAATTAGTAGAAAAGAACTTGAAGATTTTCAAAGGCATCGTTAGTGAAGTCATGGCGAGCGGATTTGA
CGGCATTTTCTTAGTCGCGACGCGAGGCTGGATGGCCTTCCCCATTATGATTCTTCTCGCTTCCGGCGGC
ATCGGGATGCCCGCGTTGCAGGCCATGCTGTCCAGGCAGGTAGATGACGACCATCAGGGACAGCTTCAAG
GATCGCTCGCGGCTCTTACCAGCCTAACTTCGATCATTGGACCGCTGATCGTCACGGCGATTTATGCCGC
CTCGGCGAGCACATGGAACGGGTTGGCATGGATTGTAGGCGCCGCCCTATACCTTGTCTGCCTCCCCGCG
TTGCGTCGCGGTGCATGGAGCCGGGCCACCTACTGAAGTGGATTTCTTTAAGAGCTCCTTTAACTTCCTC
ACCAGTAGTTGTATCGGTACCATAAGTAGAAGCAGCAACCCAAGTAGCTTTACCAGCATCCGGTTCAACC
AGCATAGTAAGAATCTTACTGGACATCGGCAGTTCTTCGAACAGTGCGCCAACTACCAGCTCTTTCTGCA
GTTCATTCAGGGCACCGGAGAACCTGCGTGCAATCCATCTTGTTCAATCATGCGAAACGATCCTCATCCT
GTCTCTTGATCCATGGATTACGCGTTAACCCGGGCCCGCGGATGCATATGATCAGATCTTAAGGCCTAGG
TCTAGAGTCTTTGTTTTGACGCCATTAGCGTACGTAACAATCCTCGTTAAAGGACAAGGACCTGAGCGGA
AGTGTATCGTACAGTAGACGGAGTATACTAGTATAGTCTATAGTCCGTGGAATTATTATATTTATCTCCG
ACGATATTCTCATCAGTGAAATCCAGCTGGAGTTCTTTAGCAAATTTTTTTATTAGCTGAACTTAGTATT
AGTGGCCATACTCCTCCAATCCAAAGCTATTTAGAAAGATTACTATATCCTCAAACAGGCGGTAACCGGC
CTCTTCATCGGGAATGCGCGCGACCTTCAGCATCGCCGGCATGTCCCCCTGGCGGACGGGAAGTATCCAG
CTCGAGGTCGGGCCGCGTTGCTGGCGTTTTTCCATAGGCTCCGCCCCCCTGACGAGCATCACAAAAATCG
ACGCTCAAGTCAGAGGTGGCGAAACCCGACAGGACTATAAAGATACCAGGCGTTTCCCCCTGGAAGCTCC
CTCGTGCGCTCTCCTGTTCCGACCCTGCCGCTTACCGGATACCTGTCCGCCTTTCTCCCTTCGGGAAGCG
TGGCGCTTTCTCATAGCTCACGCTGTAGGTATCTCAGTTCGGTGTAGGTCGTTCGCTCCAAGCTGGGCTG
TGTGCACGAACCCCCCGTTCAGCCCGACCGCTGCGCCTTATCCGGTAACTATCGTCTTGAGTCCAACCCG
GTAAGACACGACTTATCGCCACTGGCAGCAGCCACTGGTAACAGGATTAGCAGAGCGAGGTATGTAGGCG
GTGCTACAGAGTTCTTGAAGTGGTGGCCTAACTACGGCTACACTAGAAGGACAGTATTTGGTATCTGCGC
TCTGCTGAAGCCAGTTACCTTCGGAAAAAGAGTTGGTAGCTCTTGATCCGGCAAACAAACCACCGCTGGT
AGCGGTGGTTTTTTTGTTTGCAAGCAGCAGATTACGCGCAGAAAAAAAGGATCTCAAGAAGATCCTTTGA
TCTTTTCTACGGGGTCTGACGCTCAGTGGAACGAAAACTCACGTTAAGGGATTTTGGTCATGAGATTATC
AAAAAGGATCTTCACCTAGATCCTTTTAAATTAAAAATGAAGTTTTAAATCAATCTAAAGTATATATGAG
TAAACTTGGTCTGACAGTTACCAATGCTTAATCAGTGAGGCACCTATCTCAGCGATCTGTCTATTTCGTT
CATCCATAGTTGCCTGACTCCCCGTCGTGTAGATAACTACGATACGGGAGGGCTTACCATCTGGCCCCAG
TGCTGCAATGATACCGCGAGACCCACGCTCACCGGCTCCAGATTTATCAGCAATAAACCAGCCAGCCGGA
AGGGCCGAGCGCAGAAGTGGTCCTGCAACTTTATCCGCCTCCATCCAGTCTATTAATTGTTGCCGGGAAG
CTAGAGTAAGTAGTTCGCCAGTTAATAGTTTGCGCAACGTTGTTGCCATTGCTGCAGGCATCGTGGTGTC
ACGCTCGTCGTTTGGTATGGCTTCATTCAGCTCCGGTTCCCAACGATCAAGGCGAGTTACATGATCCCCC
ATGTTGTGCAAAAAAGCGGTTAGCTCCTTCGGTCCTCCGATCGTTGTCAGAAGTAAGTTGGCCGCAGTGT
TATCACTCATGGTTATGGCAGCACTGCATAATTCTCTTACTGTCATGCCATCCGTAAGATGCTTTTCTGT
GACTGGTGAGTACTCAACCAAGTCATTCTGAGAATAGTGTATGCGGCGACCGAGTTGCTCTTGCCCGGCG
TCAACACGGGATAATACCGCGCCACATAGCAGAACTTTAAAAGTGCTCATCATTGGAAAACGTTCTTCGG
GGCGAAAACTCTCAAGGATCTTACCGCTGTTGAGATCCAGTTCGATGTAACCCACTCGTGCACCCAACTG
ATCTTCAGCATCTTTTACTTTCACCAGCGTTTCTGGGTGAGCAAAAACAGGAAGGCAAAATGCCGCAAAA
AAGGGAATAAGGGCGACACGGAAATGTTGAATACTCATACTCTTCCTTTTTCAATATTATTGAAGCATTT
ATCAGGGTTATTGTCTCATGAGCGGATACATATTTGAATGTATTTAGAAAAATAAACAAATAGGGGTTCC
GCGCACATTTCCCCGAAAAGTGCCACCTGACGTCTAAGAAACCATTATTATCATGACATTAACCTATAAA
AATAGGCGTATCACGAGGCCCTTTCGTCTTCAAGAATT
Features (pLannotate 1.2.2; 20 found; start..end, strand, type, name):
    115..654     +  CDS            amyE (fragment): AMY_BACSU - Also known as amyA. Experimental evidence at protein level: Swiss-Prot protein existence level 1. From Bacillus subtilis (strain 168).
    776..792     +  misc_feature   MCS (fragment): pUC18/19 multiple cloning site
   1049..2096    +  CDS            lacI (fragment): lac repressor; lacI; The lac repressor binds to the lac operator to inhibit transcription in E. coli. This inhibition can be relieved by adding lactose or isopropyl-β-D-thiogalactopyranoside (IPTG).
   2104..2775    +  CDS            Dronpa: Dronpa is a photoswitchable green fluorescent protein published in 2004, derived from Echinophyllia sp. SC22.
   2779..2798    +  misc_feature   MCS (fragment): pUC18/19 multiple cloning site
   2816..2832    +  promoter       tet promoter (fragment): E. coli promoter for tetracycline efflux protein gene
   2832..2933    +  CDS            cop (fragment): COP1_STAAU - Protein predicted: Swiss-Prot protein existence level 4. Putative control of replication message. From Staphylococcus aureus.
   3118..3765    +  CDS            cat: CAT1_STAAU - Experimental evidence at transcript level: Swiss-Prot protein existence level 2. This enzyme is an effector of chloramphenicol resistance in bacteria. From Staphylococcus aureus.
   3863..4143    +  CDS            TcR (fragment): tetracycline efflux protein; tet; confers resistance to tetracycline
   4139..5161    +  CDS            amyE (fragment): AMY_BACSU - Also known as amyA. Experimental evidence at protein level: Swiss-Prot protein existence level 1. From Bacillus subtilis (strain 168).
   5330..5482    +  CDS            ldh (fragment): LDH_MYCPN - Experimental evidence at protein level: Swiss-Prot protein existence level 1. Catalyzes the conversion of lactate to pyruvate. From Mycoplasma pneumoniae (strain ATCC 29342 / M129).
   5475..5771    +  CDS            TcR (fragment): tetracycline efflux protein; tet; confers resistance to tetracycline
   5772..5954    -  CDS            D20 (fragment): CAPSD_BPT5 - Experimental evidence at protein level: Swiss-Prot protein existence level 1. Major capsid protein that self-associates to form 120 hexamers and 11 pentamers, building the T=13 icosahedral capsid which about 860 Angstroms in diameter. Responsible for its self-assembly into a procapsid. The phage does not need to encode a separate scaffolfing protein because its capsid protein contains the delta domain that carries that function. The capsid gains its final stability through the reorganization of the subunits that takes place upon expansion. DNA encapsidation through the portal trig
   5965..6001    -  CDS            NeoR/KanR (fragment): aminoglycoside phosphotransferase confers resistance to neomycin, kanamycin, and G418 (Geneticin®)
   6133..6234    -  CDS            RAF1 (fragment): RAF_YEAST - Experimental evidence at transcript level: Swiss-Prot protein existence level 2. Antagonizes transcriptional repression of recombinase FLP by REP1-REP2. May play a role in plasmid partitioning. From Saccharomyces cerevisiae (strain ATCC 204508 / S288c) (Baker's yeast).
   6230..6289    -  CDS            ENDON_BPT5 (fragment): Experimental evidence at transcript level: Swiss-Prot protein existence level 2. Endonuclease responsible for the single-chain interruptions (nicks) located at specific positions in the minus strand of the viral genome. From Escherichia phage T5 (Enterobacteria phage T5).
   6356..6445    -  CDS            str (fragment): STR_KLEPN - Protein inferred from homology: Swiss-Prot protein existence level 3. The aminoglycoside phosphotransferases achieve inactivation of their antibiotic substrates by phosphorylation. From Klebsiella pneumoniae.
   6469..7057    -  rep_origin     ori: high-copy-number ColE1/pMB1/pBR322/pUC origin of replication
   7228..8088    -  CDS            AmpR: β-lactamase; bla; confers resistance to ampicillin, carbenicillin, and related antibiotics
   8089..8193    -  promoter       AmpR promoter: bla
