[The description below was written by a language model from this plasmid's Addgene catalogue record and pLannotate feature annotations shown in this document.]
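Description:
pIA036 is a Bacillus subtilis chromosomal integration vector, built on the pIA034 backbone, that delivers a LacI–fluorescent protein fusion to the amyE locus. It is a shuttle-type plasmid of about 8.3 kb that replicates only in E. coli, using a ColE1/pMB1-family origin and the bla (AmpR) gene with its own promoter for ampicillin selection. The catalogue lists it as low copy, although the annotation tool labels the origin as a high-copy type. No Bacillus replication origin is annotated. Instead, two amyE fragments flank the payload and serve as homology arms for double-crossover insertion into the chromosome. Integrants are selected with chloramphenicol through a Staphylococcus aureus-derived cat gene that lies between the arms.

The cargo is E. coli lacI carrying the Δ11 truncation, expressed from the Ppen promoter. Ppen is named in the record but was not detected as a feature. The lacI sequence is fused at its C-terminus to bsdronPA, a B. subtilis codon-optimised variant annotated as Dronpa, a photoswitchable green fluorescent protein. The lacI fragment was amplified from pPT300 and inserted by Gibson assembly into BamHI/NotI-cut pIA034.

The fusion is intended for fluorescent repressor–operator system (FROS) imaging, in which tagged LacI binds an array of lac operators placed at a chromosomal site and marks that locus. The photoswitchable tag makes this compatible with PALM single-molecule localisation microscopy. Several short annotated fragments outside the cassette (TcR, NeoR/KanR, phage T5, yeast and Mycoplasma hits) are most likely backbone remnants or spurious matches with no functional role.
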