Addgene plasmid #200425: pIA036
Purpose: amyE::(Ppen-lacIΔ11-bsdronPA cm). PALM integration vector includes codon optimized dronPA fusion tagged C-terminal of LacI for FROS imaging in B. subtilis.
Depositing lab: Rut Carballido-López. Depositing organization: INRAE Jouy-en-Josas. Publication: New PALM-compatible integration vectors for use in the Gram-positive model bacterium Bacillus subtilis. Altinoglu I, Carballido-Lopez R. Microbiol Spectr. 2024 Nov 4;12(12):e0161924. doi: 10.1128/spectrum.01619-24. PubMed 39494880.
Backbone
  Vector backbone: pIA034
  Backbone size w/o insert (bp): 7007
  Total vector size (bp): 8300
  Vector type: Bacterial Expression
  Selectable markers: Chloramphenicol
Growth in bacteria
  Bacterial resistance: Ampicillin, 100 μg/mL
  Growth temperature: 37°C
  Growth strain: DH5alpha
  Growth instructions: E. coli: 37°C and selection Ampicillin 100 μg/mL B. subtilis: 30°C and selection Chloramphenicol 5 μg/mL
  Copy number: Low Copy
Gene/Insert
  Gene/Insert name: LacI
  Species: Escherichia coli
  Insert size (bp): 1047
  GenBank ID: J01636.1
  Promoter: Ppen
  Tag / fusion protein: bsdronPA (C terminal on insert)
  Cloning method: Gibson Cloning
  Sequencing primers: 5′ CGAATTCGAGCTCGGTACGGGGATCGGGTTATCGAATTCCCGGTGG; 3′ TTATGACTGACATGGCGGCCGCCAGCTGCATTAATGAATCGG
Terms and licenses: Academic/Nonprofit Terms; Industry Terms: Not Available to Industry
Depositor comments: pPT300 was amplified using primers oIA027 and oIA069. The resulting fragment was cloned into pIA034 digested with BamHI and NotI, giving pIA036, amyE::(Ppen-lacIΔ11-bsdronPA cm). Please visit https://doi.org/10.1101/2023.03.16.532899 for bioRxiv preprint.
How to cite: pIA036 was a gift from Rut Carballido-López (Addgene plasmid # 200425 ; http://n2t.net/addgene:200425 ; RRID:Addgene_200425)
